>Addgene plasmid #176049 | pcDNA3.1 His-V5 Myc | addgene full sequence | sequence record 346679 | Addgene NGS Result
GATTTATAAGGGATTTTGCCGATTTCGGCCTATTGGTTAAAAAATGAGCTGATTTAACAAAAATTTAACG
CGAATTAATTCTGTGGAATGTGTGTCAGTTAGGGTGTGGAAAGTCCCCAGGCTCCCCAGCAGGCAGAAGT
ATGCAAAGCATGCATCTCAATTAGTCAGCAACCAGGTGTGGAAAGTCCCCAGGCTCCCCAGCAGGCAGAA
GTATGCAAAGCATGCATCTCAATTAGTCAGCAACCATAGTCCCGCCCCTAACTCCGCCCATCCCGCCCCT
AACTCCGCCCAGTTCCGCCCATTCTCCGCCCCATGGCTGACTAATTTTTTTTATTTATGCAGAGGCCGAG
GCCGCCTCTGCCTCTGAGCTATTCCAGAAGTAGTGAGGAGGCTTTTTTGGAGGCCTAGGCTTTTGCAAAA
AGCTCCCGGGAGCTTGTATATCCATTTTCGGATCTGATCAAGAGACAGGATGAGGATCGTTTCGCATGAT
TGAACAAGATGGATTGCACGCAGGTTCTCCGGCCGCTTGGGTGGAGAGGCTATTCGGCTATGACTGGGCA
CAACAGACAATCGGCTGCTCTGATGCCGCCGTGTTCCGGCTGTCAGCGCAGGGGCGCCCGGTTCTTTTTG
TCAAGACCGACCTGTCCGGTGCCCTGAATGAACTGCAGGACGAGGCAGCGCGGCTATCGTGGCTGGCCAC
GACGGGCGTTCCTTGCGCAGCTGTGCTCGACGTTGTCACTGAAGCGGGAAGGGACTGGCTGCTATTGGGC
GAAGTGCCGGGGCAGGATCTCCTGTCATCTCACCTTGCTCCTGCCGAGAAAGTATCCATCATGGCTGATG
CAATGCGGCGGCTGCATACGCTTGATCCGGCTACCTGCCCATTCGACCACCAAGCGAAACATCGCATCGA
GCGAGCACGTACTCGGATGGAAGCCGGTCTTGTCGATCAGGATGATCTGGACGAAGAGCATCAGGGGCTC
GCGCCAGCCGAACTGTTCGCCAGGCTCAAGGCGCGCATGCCCGACGGCGAGGATCTCGTCGTGACCCATG
GCGATGCCTGCTTGCCGAATATCATGGTGGAAAATGGCCGCTTTTCTGGATTCATCGACTGTGGCCGGCT
GGGTGTGGCGGACCGCTATCAGGACATAGCGTTGGCTACCCGTGATATTGCTGAAGAGCTTGGCGGCGAA
TGGGCTGACCGCTTCCTCGTGCTTTACGGTATCGCCGCTCCCGATTCGCAGCGCATCGCCTTCTATCGCC
TTCTTGACGAGTTCTTCTGAGCGGGACTCTGGGGTTCGAAATGACCGACCAAGCGACGCCCAACCTGCCA
TCACGAGATTTCGATTCCACCGCCGCCTTCTATGAAAGGTTGGGCTTCGGAATCGTTTTCCGGGACGCCG
GCTGGATGATCCTCCAGCGCGGGGATCTCATGCTGGAGTTCTTCGCCCACCCCAACTTGTTTATTGCAGC
TTATAATGGTTACAAATAAAGCAATAGCATCACAAATTTCACAAATAAAGCATTTTTTTCACTGCATTCT
AGTTGTGGTTTGTCCAAACTCATCAATGTATCTTATCATGTCTGTATACCGTCGACCTCTAGCTAGAGCT
TGGCGTAATCATGGTCATAGCTGTTTCCTGTGTGAAATTGTTATCCGCTCACAATTCCACACAACATACG
AGCCGGAAGCATAAAGTGTAAAGCCTGGGGTGCCTAATGAGTGAGCTAACTCACATTAATTGCGTTGCGC
TCACTGCCCGCTTTCCAGTCGGGAAACCTGTCGTGCCAGCTGCATTAATGAATCGGCCAACGCGCGGGGA
GAGGCGGTTTGCGTATTGGGCGCTCTTCCGCTTCCTCGCTCACTGACTCGCTGCGCTCGGTCGTTCGGCT
GCGGCGAGCGGTATCAGCTCACTCAAAGGCGGTAATACGGTTATCCACAGAATCAGGGGATAACGCAGGA
AAGAACATGTGAGCAAAAGGCCAGCAAAAGGCCAGGAACCGTAAAAAGGCCGCGTTGCTGGCGTTTTTCC
ATAGGCTCCGCCCCCCTGACGAGCATCACAAAAATCGACGCTCAAGTCAGAGGTGGCGAAACCCGACAGG
ACTATAAAGATACCAGGCGTTTCCCCCTGGAAGCTCCCTCGTGCGCTCTCCTGTTCCGACCCTGCCGCTT
ACCGGATACCTGTCCGCCTTTCTCCCTTCGGGAAGCGTGGCGCTTTCTCATAGCTCACGCTGTAGGTATC
TCAGTTCGGTGTAGGTCGTTCGCTCCAAGCTGGGCTGTGTGCACGAACCCCCCGTTCAGCCCGACCGCTG
CGCCTTATCCGGTAACTATCGTCTTGAGTCCAACCCGGTAAGACACGACTTATCGCCACTGGCAGCAGCC
ACTGGTAACAGGATTAGCAGAGCGAGGTATGTAGGCGGTGCTACAGAGTTCTTGAAGTGGTGGCCTAACT
ACGGCTACACTAGAAGAACAGTATTTGGTATCTGCGCTCTGCTGAAGCCAGTTACCTTCGGAAAAAGAGT
TGGTAGCTCTTGATCCGGCAAACAAACCACCGCTGGTAGCGGTGGTTTTTTTGTTTGCAAGCAGCAGATT
ACGCGCAGAAAAAAAGGATCTCAAGAAGATCCTTTGATCTTTTCTACGGGGTCTGACGCTCAGTGGAACG
AAAACTCACGTTAAGGGATTTTGGTCATGAGATTATCAAAAAGGATCTTCACCTAGATCCTTTTAAATTA
AAAATGAAGTTTTAAATCAATCTAAAGTATATATGAGTAAACTTGGTCTGACAGTTACCAATGCTTAATC
AGTGAGGCACCTATCTCAGCGATCTGTCTATTTCGTTCATCCATAGTTGCCTGACTCCCCGTCGTGTAGA
TAACTACGATACGGGAGGGCTTACCATCTGGCCCCAGTGCTGCAATGATACCGCGAGACCCACGCTCACC
GGCTCCAGATTTATCAGCAATAAACCAGCCAGCCGGAAGGGCCGAGCGCAGAAGTGGTCCTGCAACTTTA
TCCGCCTCCATCCAGTCTATTAATTGTTGCCGGGAAGCTAGAGTAAGTAGTTCGCCAGTTAATAGTTTGC
GCAACGTTGTTGCCATTGCTACAGGCATCGTGGTGTCACGCTCGTCGTTTGGTATGGCTTCATTCAGCTC
CGGTTCCCAACGATCAAGGCGAGTTACATGATCCCCCATGTTGTGCAAAAAAGCGGTTAGCTCCTTCGGT
CCTCCGATCGTTGTCAGAAGTAAGTTGGCCGCAGTGTTATCACTCATGGTTATGGCAGCACTGCATAATT
CTCTTACTGTCATGCCATCCGTAAGATGCTTTTCTGTGACTGGTGAGTACTCAACCAAGTCATTCTGAGA
ATAGTGTATGCGGCGACCGAGTTGCTCTTGCCCGGCGTCAATACGGGATAATACCGCGCCACATAGCAGA
ACTTTAAAAGTGCTCATCATTGGAAAACGTTCTTCGGGGCGAAAACTCTCAAGGATCTTACCGCTGTTGA
GATCCAGTTCGATGTAACCCACTCGTGCACCCAACTGATCTTCAGCATCTTTTACTTTCACCAGCGTTTC
TGGGTGAGCAAAAACAGGAAGGCAAAATGCCGCAAAAAAGGGAATAAGGGCGACACGGAAATGTTGAATA
CTCATACTCTTCCTTTTTCAATATTATTGAAGCATTTATCAGGGTTATTGTCTCATGAGCGGATACATAT
TTGAATGTATTTAGAAAAATAAACAAATAGGGGTTCCGCGCACATTTCCCCGAAAAGTGCCACCTGACGT
CGACGGATCGGGAGATCTCCCGATCCCCTATGGTGCACTCTCAGTACAATCTGCTCTGATGCCGCATAGT
TAAGCCAGTATCTGCTCCCTGCTTGTGTGTTGGAGGTCGCTGAGTAGTGCGCGAGCAAAATTTAAGCTAC
AACAAGGCAAGGCTTGACCGACAATTGCATGAAGAATCTGCTTAGGGTTAGGCGTTTTGCGCTGCTTCGC
GATGTACGGGCCAGATATACGCGTTGACATTGATTATTGACTAGTTATTAATAGTAATCAATTACGGGGT
CATTAGTTCATAGCCCATATATGGAGTTCCGCGTTACATAACTTACGGTAAATGGCCCGCCTGGCTGACC
GCCCAACGACCCCCGCCCATTGACGTCAATAATGACGTATGTTCCCATAGTAACGCCAATAGGGACTTTC
CATTGACGTCAATGGGTGGAGTATTTACGGTAAACTGCCCACTTGGCAGTACATCAAGTGTATCATATGC
CAAGTACGCCCCCTATTGACGTCAATGACGGTAAATGGCCCGCCTGGCATTATGCCCAGTACATGACCTT
ATGGGACTTTCCTACTTGGCAGTACATCTACGTATTAGTCATCGCTATTACCATGGTGATGCGGTTTTGG
CAGTACATCAATGGGCGTGGATAGCGGTTTGACTCACGGGGATTTCCAAGTCTCCACCCCATTGACGTCA
ATGGGAGTTTGTTTTGGCACCAAAATCAACGGGACTTTCCAAAATGTCGTAACAACTCCGCCCCATTGAC
GCAAATGGGCGGTAGGCGTGTACGGTGGGAGGTCTATATAAGCAGAGCTCTCTGGCTAACTAGAGAACCC
ACTGCTTACTGGCTTATCGAAATTAATACGACTCACTATAGGGAGACCCAAGCTTGGTACCGAGCTCGGA
TCCACCATGCCCCTCAACGTTAGCTTCACCAACAGGAACTATGACCTCGACTACGACTCGGTGCAGCCGT
ATTTCTACTGCGACGAGGAGGAGAACTTCTACCAGCAGCAGCAGCAGAGCGAGCTGCAGCCCCCGGCGCC
CAGCGAGGATATCTGGAAGAAATTCGAGCTGCTGCCCACCCCGCCCCTGTCCCCTAGCCGCCGCTCCGGG
CTCTGCTCGCCCTCCTACGTTGCGGTCACACCATTCTCCCTTCGGGGAGACAACGACGGCGGTGGCGGGA
GCTTCTCCACGGCCGACCAGCTGGAGATGGTGACCGAGCTGCTGGGAGGAGACATGGTGAACCAGAGTTT
CATCTGCGACCCGGACGACGAGACCTTCATCAAAAACATCATCATCCAGGACTGTATGTGGAGCGGCTTC
TCGGCCGCCGCCAAGCTCGTCTCAGAGAAGCTGGCCTCCTACCAGGCTGCGCGCAAAGACAGCGGCAGCC
CGAACCCCGCCCGCGGCCACAGCGTCTGCTCCACCTCCAGCTTGTACCTGCAGGATCTGAGCGCCGCCGC
CTCAGAGTGCATCGACCCCTCGGTGGTCTTCCCCTACCCTCTCAACGACAGCAGCTCGCCCAAGTCCTGC
GCCTCGCAAGACTCCAGCGCCTTCTCTCCGTCCTCGGATTCTCTGCTCTCCTCGACGGAGTCCTCCCCGC
AGGGCAGCCCCGAGCCCCTGGTGCTCCATGAGGAGACACCGCCCACCACCAGCAGCGACTCTGAGGAGGA
ACAAGAAGATGAGGAAGAAATCGATGTTGTTTCTGTGGAAAAGAGGCAGGCTCCTGGCAAAAGGTCAGAG
TCTGGATCACCTTCTGCTGGAGGCCACAGCAAACCTCCTCACAGCCCACTGGTCCTCAAGAGGTGCCACG
TCTCCACACATCAGCACAACTACGCAGCGCCTCCCTCCACTCGGAAGGACTATCCTGCTGCCAAGAGGGT
CAAGTTGGACAGTGTCAGAGTCCTGAGACAGATCAGCAACAACCGAAAATGCACCAGCCCCAGGTCCTCG
GACACCGAGGAGAATGTCAAGAGGCGAACACACAACGTCTTGGAGCGCCAGAGGAGGAACGAGCTAAAAC
GGAGCTTTTTTGCCCTGCGTGACCAGATCCCGGAGTTGGAAAACAATGAAAAGGCCCCCAAGGTAGTTAT
CCTTAAAAAAGCCACAGCATACATCCTGTCCGTCCAAGCAGAGGAGCAAAAGCTCATTTCTGAAGAGGAC
TTGTTGCGGAAACGACGAGAACAGTTGAAACACAAACTTGAACAGCTACGGAACTCTTGTGCGGGTCTAG
AGGGCCCGCGGTTCGAAGGTAAGCCTATCCCTAACCCTCTCCTCGGTCTCGATTCTACGCGTACCGGTCA
TCATCACCATCACCATTGAGAATTCTGCAGATATCCATCACACTGGCGGCCGCTCGAGCATGCATCTAGA
GGGCCCTATTCTATAGTGTCACCTAAATGCTAGAGCTCGCTGATCAGCCTCGACTGTGCCTTCTAGTTGC
CAGCCATCTGTTGTTTGCCCCTCCCCCGTGCCTTCCTTGACCCTGGAAGGTGCCACTCCCACTGTCCTTT
CCTAATAAAATGAGGAAATTGCATCGCATTGTCTGAGTAGGTGTCATTCTATTCTGGGGGGTGGGGTGGG
GCAGGACAGCAAGGGGGAGGATTGGGAAGACAATAGCAGGCATGCTGGGGATGCGGTGGGCTCTATGGCT
TCTGAGGCGGAAAGAACCAGCTGGGGCTCTAGGGGGTATCCCC
[124 nt withheld, positions 6484-6607]
C
[91 nt withheld, positions 6609-6699]
A
[49 nt withheld, positions 6701-6749]
CCTTTGACGTTGGAGTCCACGTTCTTT
[37 nt withheld, positions 6777-6813]
ACCCTATCTCGGTCTATTCTTTT
Features (pLannotate 1.2.2; 22 found; start..end, strand, type, name):
     90..419     +  promoter       SV40 promoter: SV40 enhancer and early promoter
    486..1277    +  CDS            neo: KKA2_KLEPN - Also known as kan, nptII. Experimental evidence at protein level: Swiss-Prot protein existence level 1. Resistance to kanamycin, neomycin, paromomycin, ribostamycin, butirosin and gentamicin B. From Klebsiella pneumoniae.
   1301..1459    +  CDS            ble (fragment): BLE_KLEPN - Experimental evidence at protein level: Swiss-Prot protein existence level 1. Binding protein with a strong affinity to the bleomycin family of antibiotics. Binds to CL990; an antimitotic-antibiotic compound. From Klebsiella pneumoniae.
   1454..1575    +  polyA_signal   SV40 poly(A) signal: SV40 polyadenylation signal
   1648..1664    -  protein_bind   lac operator: The lac repressor binds to the lac operator to inhibit transcription in E. coli. This inhibition can be relieved by adding lactose or isopropyl-β-D-thiogalactopyranoside (IPTG). lac repressor encoded by lacI
   1672..1702    -  promoter       lac promoter: promoter for the E. coli lac operon
   1717..1738    -  protein_bind   CAP binding site: CAP binding activates transcription in the presence of cAMP. E. coli catabolite activator protein
   1751..1843    -  CDS            lacI (fragment): lac repressor; lacI; The lac repressor binds to the lac operator to inhibit transcription in E. coli. This inhibition can be relieved by adding lactose or isopropyl-β-D-thiogalactopyranoside (IPTG).
   2026..2614    -  rep_origin     ori: high-copy-number ColE1/pMB1/pBR322/pUC origin of replication
   2785..3645    -  CDS            AmpR: β-lactamase; bla; confers resistance to ampicillin, carbenicillin, and related antibiotics
   3646..3750    -  promoter       AmpR promoter: bla
   3809..3861    -  misc_feature   bom (fragment): basis of mobility region from pBR322
   4016..4395    +  enhancer       CMV enhancer: human cytomegalovirus immediate early enhancer
   4396..4599    +  promoter       CMV promoter: human cytomegalovirus (CMV) immediate early promoter
   4595..4628    +  LTR            5' LTR (truncated) (fragment): truncated 5' long terminal repeat (LTR) from HIV-1
   4644..4662    +  promoter       T7 promoter: promoter for bacteriophage T7 RNA polymerase
   4697..6013    +  CDS            MYC: MYC_HUMAN - Also known as BHLHE39. Experimental evidence at protein level: Swiss-Prot protein existence level 1. Transcription factor that binds DNA in a non-specific manner, yet also specifically recognizes the core sequence 5'-CAC[GA]TG-3'. Activates the transcription of growth-related genes. Binds to the VEGFA promoter, promoting VEGFA production and subsequent sprouting angiogenesis (PubMed:24940000). Regulator of somatic reprogramming, controls self-renewal of embryonic stem cells. Functions with TAF6L to activate target gene expression through RNA polymerase II pause release (By similari
   6038..6079    +  CDS            V5 tag: epitope tag from simian virus 5
   6170..6188    -  promoter       SP6 promoter: promoter for bacteriophage SP6 RNA polymerase
   6214..6438    +  polyA_signal   bGH poly(A) signal: bovine growth hormone polyadenylation signal
   6442..6463    +  promoter       SV40 promoter (fragment): SV40 enhancer and early promoter
   6484..76      +  rep_origin     f1 ori (across the origin) (sequence partly withheld): f1 bacteriophage origin of replication; arrow indicates direction of (+) strand synthesis
