[The description below was written by a language model from this plasmid's Addgene catalogue record and pLannotate feature annotations shown in this document.]
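Description:
pcDNA3.1 His-V5 Myc is a mammalian expression plasmid built on the pcDNA3.1 backbone that produces human c-Myc carrying V5 and 6xHis tags. It is propagated in E. coli through a high-copy ColE1/pUC-type origin and selected with ampicillin via the β-lactamase gene. An f1 origin is also present, which can support single-stranded DNA production. For mammalian cells, an SV40 early promoter drives the neomycin phosphotransferase gene, terminated by an SV40 polyadenylation signal, allowing G418 selection of stable transfectants.

The expression cassette consists of the CMV immediate-early enhancer and promoter, followed by a T7 promoter, the MYC coding sequence, a V5 epitope and the bovine growth hormone polyadenylation signal. The insert was cloned between BamHI and EcoRI sites, both retained. In the annotated sequence the V5 tag lies just downstream of the MYC open reading frame, indicating a C-terminal fusion. The 6xHis tag listed in the catalogue was not called by the automated annotation, so its exact position is not confirmed by the feature table. Flanking T7 and SP6 promoters are typical backbone features useful for in vitro transcription or sequencing. Short annotated fragments of ble, lacI, bom and an HIV-1 LTR are probably backbone remnants or annotation matches rather than functional parts. The sequenced record is slightly shorter than the total size listed in the catalogue.

The plasmid is intended for transient or stable overexpression of tagged MYC in mammalian cells. The V5 epitope allows immunodetection or immunoprecipitation, and the His tag allows metal-affinity capture. The associated work studied MYC's interaction with the G9a histone methyltransferase in transcriptional repression and tumorigenesis.
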