Addgene plasmid #176049: pcDNA3.1 His-V5 Myc
Purpose: Expresses Myc tagged with His and V5 in Mammalian cells
Depositing lab: Linda Penn. Depositing organization: University Health Network. Publication: MYC Interacts with the G9a Histone Methyltransferase to Drive Transcriptional Repression and Tumorigenesis. Tu WB, Shiah YJ, Lourenco C, Mullen PJ, Dingar D, Redel C, Tamachi A, Ba-Alawi W, Aman A, Al-Awar R, Cescon DW, Haibe-Kains B, Arrowsmith CH, Raught B, Boutros PC, Penn LZ. Cancer Cell. 2018 Oct 8;34(4):579-595.e8. doi: 10.1016/j.ccell.2018.09.001. PubMed 30300580.
Backbone
  Vector backbone: pcDNA3.1
  Backbone size w/o insert (bp): 6000
  Total vector size (bp): 6858
  Vector type: Mammalian Expression
  Selectable markers: Neomycin (select with G418)
Growth in bacteria
  Bacterial resistance: Ampicillin, 100 μg/mL
  Growth temperature: 37°C
  Growth strain: DH5alpha
  Copy number: Unknown
Gene/Insert
  Gene/Insert name: Myc (alt name: c-Myc)
  Species: H. sapiens (human)
  Insert size (bp): 1413
  Promoter: CMV
  Tag / fusion protein: V5; 6xHis
  Cloning method: Restriction Enzyme; 5′ cloning site BamHI (not destroyed); 3′ cloning site EcoRI (not destroyed)
  Sequencing primers: 5′ CMV-F; 3′ Myc_pSeq3R
Terms and licenses: Academic/Nonprofit Terms; Industry Terms: Not Available to Industry
How to cite: pcDNA3.1 His-V5 Myc was a gift from Linda Penn (Addgene plasmid # 176049 ; http://n2t.net/addgene:176049 ; RRID:Addgene_176049)
